Addgene plasmid #18694: paGFP-HRas G12V
Depositing lab: Karel Svoboda. Depositing organization: HHMI, Janelia Research Campus. Publication: The spread of Ras activity triggered by activation of a single dendritic spine. Harvey CD, Yasuda R, Zhong H, Svoboda K. Science. 2008 Jul 4. 321(5885):136-40. 10.1126/science.1159675 PubMed 18556515.
Backbone
  Vector backbone: pCI
  Backbone manufacturer: Promega
  Backbone size w/o insert (bp): 4000
  Vector type: Mammalian Expression
Growth in bacteria
  Bacterial resistance: Ampicillin, 100 μg/mL
  Growth temperature: 37°C
  Growth strain: DH5alpha
  Copy number: High Copy
Gene/Insert
  Gene/Insert name: H-Ras G12V (alt names: HRas G12V; HRas)
  Species: H. sapiens (human)
  Insert size (bp): 600
  Mutation: A206K mutation in paGFP G12V mutation in HRas
  Entrez Gene: HRAS (a.k.a. C-BAS/HAS, C-H-RAS, C-HA-RAS1, CTLO, H-RASIDX, HAMSV, HRAS1, RASH1, p21ras)
  Tag / fusion protein: photoactivatable GFP (N terminal on insert)
  Cloning method: Restriction Enzyme
  Sequencing primers: 5′ T7
Resource information
  A portion of this plasmid was derived from a plasmid made by: M. Matsuda (H-Ras) J. Lippincott-Schwartz (paGFP)
Terms and licenses: Academic/Nonprofit Terms; Industry Terms: Not Available to Industry
How to cite: paGFP-HRas G12V was a gift from Karel Svoboda (Addgene plasmid # 18694 ; http://n2t.net/addgene:18694 ; RRID:Addgene_18694)
