[The description below was written by a language model from this plasmid's Addgene catalogue record and pLannotate feature annotations shown in this document.]
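Description:
paGFP-HRas G12V is a mammalian expression plasmid built on the Promega pCI backbone, about 5.3 kb in total. It is propagated in E. coli as a high-copy plasmid through a ColE1/pUC-type origin and selected with ampicillin via the β-lactamase (AmpR) gene and its own promoter. An f1 phage origin is also present, which in principle permits single-stranded DNA production. The short annotated fragments of lacZα, bom, rop and SV40 large T antigen are backbone remnants rather than functional elements. No mammalian selection marker is annotated, so the plasmid appears suited to transient expression.

The expression cassette is driven by the human cytomegalovirus immediate-early enhancer and promoter, followed by the pCI chimeric β-globin/immunoglobulin intron, which generally improves expression of the transcript, and is terminated by an SV40 polyadenylation signal. A T7 promoter just upstream of the cloning site serves as a sequencing primer site and could support in vitro transcription. The payload is a fusion protein in which photoactivatable GFP carrying the monomerizing A206K mutation (annotated as mPA-GFP) is joined to the N terminus of human H-Ras. This placement leaves the Ras C terminus, which mediates lipid modification and membrane targeting, unobstructed. The H-Ras portion carries the G12V substitution, the classic oncogenic mutation that impairs GTP hydrolysis and keeps the GTPase constitutively active.

Because paGFP becomes strongly fluorescent only after illumination with violet light, a local pool of the fusion can be switched on and its movement followed over time. The associated publication concerns the spread of Ras activity from a single activated dendritic spine, so the plasmid was probably used to track the mobility of active Ras in neurons, although the record does not state this explicitly.
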