Features (pLannotate 1.2.2; 16 found; start..end, strand, type, name):
    140..517     +  enhancer       CMV enhancer: human cytomegalovirus immediate early enhancer
    519..718     +  promoter       CMV promoter: human cytomegalovirus (CMV) immediate early promoter
    857..989     +  intron         chimeric intron: chimera between introns from human β-globin and immunoglobulin heavy chain genes
   1034..1052    +  promoter       T7 promoter: promoter for bacteriophage T7 RNA polymerase
   1052..1132    +  misc_feature   MCS: multiple cloning site
   1140..1856    +  CDS            mPA-GFP: mPA-GFP is a fluorescent protein published in 2002, derived from Aequorea victoria. It is reported to be a monomer.
   1869..2438    +  CDS            H-Ras (G12V): human oncoprotein generated by the G12V mutation in the small GTPase H-Ras
   2462..2583    -  polyA_signal   SV40 poly(A) signal: SV40 polyadenylation signal
   2606..2674    -  CDS            large T antigen (fragment): large T antigen from SV40 (simian virus 40)
   2693..2760    +  CDS            lacZα (fragment): LacZα fragment of β-galactosidase; lacZ fragment
   2764..3192    +  rep_origin     f1 ori (sequence partly withheld): f1 bacteriophage origin of replication; arrow indicates direction of (+) strand synthesis
   3220..3319    -  misc_feature   bom (fragment): basis of mobility region from pBR322
   3421..3456    -  CDS            rop (fragment): Rop protein, which maintains plasmids at low copy number; rop
   3551..3655    +  promoter       AmpR promoter: bla
   3656..4516    +  CDS            AmpR: β-lactamase; bla; confers resistance to ampicillin, carbenicillin, and related antibiotics
   4687..5275    +  rep_origin     ori: high-copy-number ColE1/pMB1/pBR322/pUC origin of replication
>Addgene plasmid #18694 | paGFP-HRas G12V | depositor full sequence | sequence record 8823 | Author sequence
TCAATATTGGCCATTAGCCATATTATTCATTGGTTATATAGCATAAATCAATATTGGCTATTGGCCATTG
CATACGTTGTATCTATATCATAATATGTACATTTATATTGGCTCATGTCCAATATGACCGCCATGTTGGC
ATTGATTATTGACTAGTTATTAATAGTAATCAATTACGGGGTCATTAGTTCATAGCCCATATATGGAGTT
CCGCGTTACATAACTTACGGTAAATGGCCCGCCTGGCTGACCGCCCAACGACCCCCGCCCATTGACGTCA
ATAATGACGTATGTTCCCATAGTAACGCCAATAGGGACTTTCCATTGACGTCAATGGGTGGAGTATTTAC
GGTAAACTGCCCACTTGGCAGTACATCAAGTGTATCATATGCCAAGTCCGCCCCCTATTGACGTCAATGA
CGGTAAATGGCCCGCCTGGCATTATGCCCAGTACATGACCTTACGGGACTTTCCTACTTGGCAGTACATC
TACGTATTAGTCATCGCTATTACCATGGTGATGCGGTTTTGGCAGTACACCAATGGGCGTGGATAGCGGT
TTGACTCACGGGGATTTCCAAGTCTCCACCCCATTGACGTCAATGGGAGTTTGTTTTGGCACCAAAATCA
ACGGGACTTTCCAAAATGTCGTAATAACCCCGCCCCGTTGACGCAAATGGGCGGTAGGCGTGTACGGTGG
GAGGTCTATATAAGCAGAGCTCGTTTAGTGAACCGTCAGATCACTAGAAGCTTTATTGCGGTAGTTTATC
ACAGTTAAATTGCTAACGCAGTCAGTGCTTCTGACACAACAGTCTCGAACTTAAGCTGCAGAAGTTGGTC
GTGAGGCACTGGGCAGGTAAGTATCAAGGTTACAAGACAGGTTTAAGGAGACCAATAGAAACTGGGCTTG
TCGAGACAGAGAAGACTCTTGCGTTTCTGATAGGCACCTATTGGTCTTACTGACATCCACTTTGCCTTTC
TCTCCACAGGTGTCCACTCCCAGTTCAATTACAGCTCTTAAGGCTAGAGTACTTAATACGACTCACTATA
GGCTAGCGCTACCGGACTCAGATCTCGAGCTCAAGCTTCGAATTCTGCAGTCGACGGTACCGCGGGCCCG
GGATCCACCGGTCGCCACCATGGTGAGCAAGGGCGAGGAGCTGTTCACCGGGGTGGTGCCCATCCTGGTC
GAGCTGGACGGCGACGTAAACGGCCACAAGTTCAGCGTGTCCGGCGAGGGCGAGGGCGATGCCACCTACG
GCAAGCTGACCCTGAAGTTCATCTGCACCACCGGCAAGCTGCCCGTGCCCTGGCCCACCCTCGTGACCAC
CTTCAGCTACGGCGTGCAGTGCTTCAGCCGCTACCCCGACCACATGAAGCAGCACGACTTCTTCAAGTCC
GCCATGCCCGAAGGCTACGTCCAGGAGCGCACCATCTTCTTCAAGGACGACGGCAACTACAAGACCCGCG
CCGAGGTGAAGTTCGAGGGCGACACCCTGGTGAACCGCATCGAGCTGAAGGGCATCGACTTCAAGGAGGA
CGGCAACATCCTGGGGCACAAGCTGGAGTACAACTACAACAGCCACAACGTCTATATCATGGCCGACAAG
CAGAAGAACGGCATCAAGGCCAACTTCAAGATCCGCCACAACATCGAGGACGGCAGCGTGCAGCTCGCCG
ACCACTACCAGCAGAACACCCCCATCGGCGACGGCCCCGTGCTGCTGCCCGACAACCACTACCTGAGCCA
CCAGTCCAAGCTGAGCAAAGACCCCAACGAGAAGCGCGATCACATGGTCCTGCTGGAGTTCGTGACCGCC
GCCGGGATCACTCTCGGCATGGACGAGCTGTACAAGTCCGGACTCGAGATGACGGAATATAAGCTGGTGG
TGGTGGGCGCCGTCGGTGTGGGCAAGAGTGCGCTGACCATCCAGCTGATCCAGAACCATTTTGTGGACGA
ATACGACCCCACTATAGAGGATTCCTACCGGAAGCAGGTGGTCATTGATGGGGAGACGTGCCTGTTGGAC
ATCCTGGATACCGCCGGCCAGGAGGAGTACAGCGCCATGCGGGACCAGTACATGCGCACCGGGGAGGGCT
TCCTGTGTGTGTTTGCCATCAACAACACCAAGTCTTTTGAGGACATCCACCAGTACAGGGAGCAGATCAA
ACGGGTGAAGGACTCGGATGACGTGCCCATGGTGCTGGTGGGGAACAAGTGTGACCTGGCTGCACGCACT
GTGGAATCTCGGCAGGCTCAGGACCTCGCCCGAAGCTACGGCATCCCCTACATCGAGACCTCGGCCAAGA
CCCGGCAGGGAGTGGAGGATGCCTTCTACACGTTGGTGCGTGAGATCCGGCAGCACAAGCTGCGGAAGCT
GAACCCTCCTGATGAGAGTGGCCCCGGCTGCATGAGCTGCAAGTGTGTGCTCTCCTGAGCGGCCGCTTCG
AGCAGACATGATAAGATACATTGATGAGTTTGGACAAACCACAACTAGAATGCAGTGAAAAAAATGCTTT
ATTTGTGAAATTTGTGATGCTATTGCTTTATTTGTAACCATTATAAGCTGCAATAAACAAGTTAACAACA
ACAATTGCATTCATTTTATGTTTCAGGTTCAGGGGGAGATGTGGGAGGTTTTTTAAAGCAAGTAAAACCT
CTACAAATGTGGTAAAATCGATAAGGATCCGGGCTGGCGTAATAGCGAAGAGGCCCGCACCGATCGCCCT
TCCCAACAGTTGCGCAGCCTGAATGGCGAATGG
[124 nt withheld, positions 2764-2887]
C
[91 nt withheld, positions 2889-2979]
A
[49 nt withheld, positions 2981-3029]
CCTTTGACGTTGGAGTCCACGTTCTTT
[37 nt withheld, positions 3057-3093]
ACCCTATCTCGGTCTATTCTTTTGATTTATAAGGGATTTTGCCGATTTCGGCCTATTGGTTAAAAAATGA
GCTGATTTAACAAAAATTTAACGCGAATTTTAACAAAATATTAACGCTTACAATTTCCTGATGCGGTATT
TTCTCCTTACGCATCTGTGCGGTATTTCACACCGCATATGGTGCACTCTCAGTACAATCTGCTCTGATGC
CGCATAGTTAAGCCAGCCCCGACACCCGCCAACACCCGCTGACGCGCCCTGACGGGCTTGTCTGCTCCCG
GCATCCGCTTACAGACAAGCTGTGACCGTCTCCGGGAGCTGCATGTGTCAGAGGTTTTCACCGTCATCAC
CGAAACGCGCGAGACGAAAGGGCCTCGTGATACGCCTATTTTTATAGGTTAATGTCATGATAATAATGGT
TTCTTAGACGTCAGGTGGCACTTTTCGGGGAAATGTGCGCGGAACCCCTATTTGTTTATTTTTCTAAATA
CATTCAAATATGTATCCGCTCATGAGACAATAACCCTGATAAATGCTTCAATAATATTGAAAAAGGAAGA
GTATGAGTATTCAACATTTCCGTGTCGCCCTTATTCCCTTTTTTGCGGCATTTTGCCTTCCTGTTTTTGC
TCACCCAGAAACGCTGGTGAAAGTAAAAGATGCTGAAGATCAGTTGGGTGCACGAGTGGGTTACATCGAA
CTGGATCTCAACAGCGGTAAGATCCTTGAGAGTTTTCGCCCCGAAGAACGTTTTCCAATGATGAGCACTT
TTAAAGTTCTGCTATGTGGCGCGGTATTATCCCGTATTGACGCCGGGCAAGAGCAACTCGGTCGCCGCAT
ACACTATTCTCAGAATGACTTGGTTGAGTACTCACCAGTCACAGAAAAGCATCTTACGGATGGCATGACA
GTAAGAGAATTATGCAGTGCTGCCATAACCATGAGTGATAACACTGCGGCCAACTTACTTCTGACAACGA
TCGGAGGACCGAAGGAGCTAACCGCTTTTTTGCACAACATGGGGGATCATGTAACTCGCCTTGATCGTTG
GGAACCGGAGCTGAATGAAGCCATACCAAACGACGAGCGTGACACCACGATGCCTGTAGCAATGGCAACA
ACGTTGCGCAAACTATTAACTGGCGAACTACTTACTCTAGCTTCCCGGCAACAATTAATAGACTGGATGG
AGGCGGATAAAGTTGCAGGACCACTTCTGCGCTCGGCCCTTCCGGCTGGCTGGTTTATTGCTGATAAATC
TGGAGCCGGTGAGCGTGGGTCTCGCGGTATCATTGCAGCACTGGGGCCAGATGGTAAGCCCTCCCGTATC
GTAGTTATCTACACGACGGGGAGTCAGGCAACTATGGATGAACGAAATAGACAGATCGCTGAGATAGGTG
CCTCACTGATTAAGCATTGGTAACTGTCAGACCAAGTTTACTCATATATACTTTAGATTGATTTAAAACT
TCATTTTTAATTTAAAAGGATCTAGGTGAAGATCCTTTTTGATAATCTCATGACCAAAATCCCTTAACGT
GAGTTTTCGTTCCACTGAGCGTCAGACCCCGTAGAAAAGATCAAAGGATCTTCTTGAGATCCTTTTTTTC
TGCGCGTAATCTGCTGCTTGCAAACAAAAAAACCACCGCTACCAGCGGTGGTTTGTTTGCCGGATCAAGA
GCTACCAACTCTTTTTCCGAAGGTAACTGGCTTCAGCAGAGCGCAGATACCAAATACTGTTCTTCTAGTG
TAGCCGTAGTTAGGCCACCACTTCAAGAACTCTGTAGCACCGCCTACATACCTCGCTCTGCTAATCCTGT
TACCAGTGGCTGCTGCCAGTGGCGATAAGTCGTGTCTTACCGGGTTGGACTCAAGACGATAGTTACCGGA
TAAGGCGCAGCGGTCGGGCTGAACGGGGGGTTCGTGCACACAGCCCAGCTTGGAGCGAACGACCTACACC
GAACTGAGATACCTACAGCGTGAGCTATGAGAAAGCGCCACGCTTCCCGAAGGGAGAAAGGCGGACAGGT
ATCCGGTAAGCGGCAGGGTCGGAACAGGAGAGCGCACGAGGGAGCTTCCAGGGGGAAACGCCTGGTATCT
TTATAGTCCTGTCGGGTTTCGCCACCTCTGACTTGAGCGTCGATTTTTGTGATGCTCGTCAGGGGGGCGG
AGCCTATGGAAAAACGCCAGCAACGCGGCCTTTTTACGGTTCCTGGCCTTTTGCTGGCCTTTTGCTCACA
TGGCTCGACAGATCT
