>Addgene plasmid #18694 | paGFP-HRas G12V | addgene partial sequence | sequence record 24565 | T7 5'-TAATACGACTCACTATAGGG-3'
CNGATGATTGAGCTAGCTTCGAATTCTGCAGTCGACGGTACCGCGGGCCCGGGATCCACCGGTCGCCATN
ATGGTGAGCAAGGGCGAGGAGCTGTTCACCGGGGTGGTGCCCATCCTGGTCGAGCTGGACGGCGACGTAA
ACGGCCACAAGTTCAGCGTGTCCGGCGAGGGCGAGGGCGATGCCACCTACGGCAAGCTGACCCTGAAGTT
CATCTGCACCACCGGCAAGCTGCCCGTGCCCTGGCCCACCCTCGTGACCACCTTCAGCTACGGCGTGCAG
TGCTTCAGCCGCTACCCCGACCACATGAAGCAGCACGACTTCTTCAAGTCCGCCATGCCCGAAGGCTACG
TCCAGGAGCGCACCATCTTCTTCAAGGACGACGGCAACTACAAGACCCGCGCCGAGGTGAAGTTCGAGGG
CGACACCCTGGTGAACCGCATCGAGCTGAAGGGCATCGACTTCAAGGAGGACGGCAACATCCTGGGGCAC
AAGCTGGAGTACAACTACAACAGCCACAACGTCTATATCATGGCCGACAAGCAGAAGAACGGCATCAAGG
CCAACTTCAAGATCCGCCACAACATCGAGGACGGCAGCGTGCAGCTCGCCGACCACTACCAGCAGAACAC
CCATGTGTANNAGGCCCCCGTGGTGCTGCCCGACANCCACTACCTGAGNCACCAGTCCANGTGAACAAGA
CCCAAACGAGAACGCAATCANTTGGGTCCTGCTTGNATTTCNTNACCCCCCCCCGGGNTNACTCTCGGCA
TGGACGACTGTACAAGTCCGGACTCGANATGACGGAATATANCTGGTGGTGGTGGCCCCTTGNNGGGNAA
AAGGCCTNAACTCCTTTTACNAAATTTTTGNAAA
