>Addgene plasmid #18694 | paGFP-HRas G12V | addgene partial sequence | sequence record 24566 | Hras-R 5'-acgtcatccgagtccttcac-3'
CTCTGNCGGTGGAGTCCTCAAAGACTTGGTGTTGTTGATGGCAAACACACACAGGAAGCCCTCCCCGGTG
CGCATGTACTGGTCCCGCATGGCGCTGTACTCCTCCTGGCCGGCGGTATCCAGGATGTCCAACAGGCACG
TCTCCCCATCAATGACCACCTGCTTCCGGTAGGAATCCTCTATAGTGGGGTCGTATTCGTCCACAAAATG
GTTCTGGATCAGCTGGATGGTCAGCGCACTCTTGCCCACACCGACGGCGCCCACCACCACCAGCTTATAT
TCCGTCATCTCGAGTCCGGACTTGTACAGCTCGTCCATGCCGAGAGTGATCCCGGCGGCGGTCACGAACT
CCAGCAGGACCATGTGATCGCGCTTCTCGTTGGGGTCTTTGCTCAGCTTGGACTGGTGGCTCAGGTAGTG
GTTGTCGGGCAGCAGCACGGGGCCGTCGCCGATGGGGGTGTTCTGCTGGTAGTGGTCGGCGAGCTGCACG
CTGCCGTCCTCGATGTTGTGGCGGATCTTGAAGTTGGCCTTGATGCCGTTCTTCTGCTTGTCGGCCATGA
TATAGACGTTGTGGCTGTTGTAGTTGTACTCCAGCTTGTGCCCCAGGATGTTGCCGTCCTCCTTGAAGTC
GATGCCCTTCAGCTCGATGCGGTTCACCAGGGTGTCGCCCTCGAACTTCACCTCGGCGCGGGTCTTGTAG
TTGCCGTCGTCCTTGAAGAAGATGGTGCTGTCCTGGACGTAGCCTTCGGGCATGGCGGACTTGAAGAAGT
CGTGCTGCTTCATGTGGTCGGGGTAGCGGCTGAACACTG
